>Addgene plasmid #238486 | pT7-ZoAl-RTD-3xF-ORF | addgene full sequence | sequence record 477707 | Addgene NGS Result
AGGGGTTCCGCGCACATTTCCCCGAAAAGTGCCACCTGACGTCCCAATGATTAATACGACTCACTATAAG
GAATAAACTAGTATTCTTCTGGTCCCCACAGACTCAGAGAGAACCCGCCACCATGGATAACATCGTGAAG
GTGACCGTGCCCGACAAGAATCCCCCTTGTCCTTGCTGTGGCGTGCGCCTGAACAGCGTGCTGGCACTGA
TCGAGCACCTGAAGGGCTCCCACGGAAGGAGAAGGGTGTGCTTCCGCTGTGCCAAGTGCGGCCGGGAGAA
CTTTAATCACCACAGCACCGTGTGTCACTACGCCAAGTGCAAGGGCCCACAGATCGAGAGACCACCCGTG
GGCGAGTGGATCTGTGAGGTGTGCGGCAGGGATTTCACCACAAAGATCGGCCTGGGCCAGCACAAGCGCC
ACATGCACGCCATGGTGCGCAACCAGGAGCGGATCGACGCCAGCCAGCCCAAGGAGACCTCCAATCGCGG
CGCCCACAAGCGGTGCTGGACAAAGGAGGAGGAGGAGCTGCTGATGAAGCTGGAGGTGCAGTTTGAGAAC
CACAAGAACATCAATAAGCTGATCGCCGAGCAGCTGACCACAAAGACCGCCAAGCAGATCTCCGATAAGC
GCCGGATGCTGCTGAAGAAGGGCAGAGGCACCACAGGCAACCTGGAGACAGAGCCTGGCATGAGCCACCA
GTCCCAGGCCAAGGTGAAGGACAATGGACTGGGAGGCGATCACCTGCCAGGAGGACCTGTGGTGGACAAG
GGCACCATCGGCAAGCCAGGCCAGCACCTGGACACCGATAATTCTCACCAGATCACAGCAGGCAAGAAGA
AGGGAGGAGGACTGCAGGCCAGATACAGAAGGCGCATCATGAAGAGGCTGGCCGCCGGCACCATCAACAT
CTTCCCAAAGGTGTTTAAGGAGCTGATCAACGACCAGGAGGCCAGGCCCCTGATCAATCAGACCACAGAG
GACTGTTTCGGCCTGCTGGATTCCGCCTGCCAGATCAGAACCGCCCTGAGGGAGAAGGGCAAGTCTCAGG
AGGAGCGGCCCAGAAAGCAGTACCAGAAGTGGATGAAGAAGCGCGCCATCAAGCGGGGCGACTATCTGCG
GTTCCAGAGACTGTTTCACCTGGATAGAGGCAAGCTGGCCAGGATCATCCTGGACAACACCGAGTCCCTG
TCTTGTGATATCAGCCCTTCCGAGATCTACAGCGTGTTCAAGGCCCGCTGGGAGACACCAGGCCACTTCA
ATGGCCTGGGCGATTTTGAGATCAAGGGCAAGGCCAACAATAAGGCCTTCCGGGACTTTATCACCGCCAA
GGAGATCGAGAAGAACGTGAGAGAGATGTCTAAGGGCAGCGCACCAGGACCTGATGGAATCGCCCTGGGC
GACATCAAGAAGATGGACCCCGGCTATTCTCGGACCGCCGAGCTGTTTAATCTGTGGCTGACAGCCGGCG
ACATCCCAGATATGGTGAGGGGATGCAGGACCGTGCTGATCCCAAAGAGCACCACACCCGAGCGCCTGAA
GGACATCAACAATTGGCGGCCCATCACAATCGGCTCCATCCTGCTGAGACTGTTCTCTAGGATCATCACC
GCCAGAATGACAAAGGCATGTCCACTGAACCCAAGGCAGAGGGGCTTTATCTCCGCACCAGGCTGCTCTG
AGAACCTGAAGCTGCTGCAGAGCATCATCAGGACCGCCAAGAATGAGCACAAGCCCCTGGGCGTGATCTT
CGTGGACATCGCCAAGGCCTTTGATACAGTGTCCCACCAGCACATCATCCACGTGCTGCAGCAGCGGAGA
GTGGACCCCCACATCGTGGGCCTGGTGAACAATATGTACAAGGACATCTCCACCTATGTGACCACAAAGA
AGAACACCCACACAGACAAGATCCAGATCAGAGTGGGCGTGAAGCAGGGCGATCCTCTGTCTCCACTGCT
GTTCAATCTGGCCATGGACCCACTGCTGTGTAAGCTGGAGGAGAGCGGCAAGGGCTTCCACAGGGGCCAG
AGCTCCATCACCGCCATGGCCTTTGCCGCCGCACTGGTGCTGCTGTCTGATAGCTGGGAGAACATGAAGG
AGAATATCAAGATCCTGGAGACATTCTGTAATCTGACCGGCCTAAAGACACAGGGCCAGAAGTGCCACGG
CTTTTACATCAAGCCTACCAAGGACTCCTATACAATCAACAATTGCCCAGCCTGGACCATCAACGGCACA
CCTCTGAACATGATCAATCCAGGCGAGTCTGAGAAGTACCTGGGACTGCAGATCGACCCATGGACCGGCG
TGGCCAAGTATGATCTGAGCACAAAGCTGAAGATCTGGCTGGAGTCCATCGACAGGGCCCCCCTGAAGCC
TCTGCAGAAGCTGGATATCCTGAAAACCTACACAATCCCCCGCCTGACCTATCTGGCCGATCACAGCGAG
ATGAAGGCAGGAGCACTGGAGGCACTGGACCAGCAGATCAGGACCGCCGTGAAGGATTGGCTGCACCTGC
CTTCCTGCACATGTGACGCCATCCTGTACGTGTCTACCAGGGATGGAGGACTGGGAGTGACAAAGCTGGC
AGGACTGATCCCATCTGTGCAGGCAAGGAGGCTGCACAGGATCGCACAGAGCCCTGACGAGACCATGAAG
GATTTCCTGGAGAAGGCCCAGATGGAGAAGATGTACGAGAAGCTGTGGGTGCAGGCCGGCGGCAAGAAGA
AGGGCATGCCATCCATCTGGGAGGCCCTGCCCATGACAGTGCCTCCAACCAACACAGGCAATCTGTCTGA
GTGGGAGGCCCCAAATCCCAAGAGCAAGTATCCTAAGCCATGCGACTGGCGGAGAAAGGAGCTGAAGAAG
TGGACCAAGCTGGAGAGCCAGGGCAGAGGCGTGAAGAACTTTAGGAATGACACAATCTCCAACGATTGGA
TTCAGTACTATAGGCGCATCCCACACCGCAAGCTGCTGACCGCCATCCAGCTGCGCGCCAACGTGTACCC
AACAAGGGAGTTCCTGGCACGGGGCAGAGGCGATAATTATGTGAAGTTTTGTCGGCACTGCGAGGCCGAC
CTGGAGACCTGTGGCCACATCATCGGCTTCTGCCCCGTGACAAAGGACGCCCGGATCAAGAGACACAACA
GGATCTGTGATAGACTGTGCGAGGAGGCAGCAAAGAGGGAGTGGGTGGTGTTTAAGGAGCCCCACCTGAG
GGACGCCACCACAGAGCTGTTCAAGCCTGATGTGATCTTTGTGAAGGAGGACAGGGCACTGGTGGTGGAT
GTGACCGTGCGGTACGAGTCCGCCAAGACCACACTGGAGGCTGCCGCCATGGAGAAGGTGGATAAGTATA
AGCACCTGGAGGCCGAGGTGAAGGAGCTGACAAATGCCAAGGACGTGGTGTTCATGGGATTTCCACTGGG
AGCAAGGGGCAAGTTCTACAAGGGCAACTTTAATCTGCTGGAGACCCTGGGCCTGCCTAAGACAAGACAG
CTGTCTGTGGCCAAGACCCTGAGCACCTACGCCCTGATGTCTAGCGTGGACATCGTGCACATGTTCGCCT
CCAGGTCTCGCAAGCCTAACGTGCATATGGGTGGAGGTAGCGGGGGCAGTGGAGGGATGGGGAGCGACTA
CAAAGACCATGACGGTGATTATAAAGATCATGACATCGATTACAAGGATGACGATGACAAGAAGTGATGA
CCTCGAGCTGGTACTGCATGCACGCAATGCTAGCTGCCCCTTTCCCGTCCTGGGTACCCCGAGTCTCCCC
CGACCTCGGGTCCCAGGTATGCTCCCACCTCCACCTGCCCCACTCACCACCTCTGCTAGTTCCAGACACC
TCCCAAGCACGCAGCAATGCAGCTCAAAACGCTTAGCCTAGCCACACCCCCACGGGAAACAGCAGTGATT
AACCTTTAGCAATAAACGAAAGTTTAACTAAGCTATACTAACCCCAGGGTTGGTCAATTTCGTGCCAGCC
ACACCCTGGAGCTAGCAAAAAAAAAAAAAAAAAAAAAAAAAAAAAAAAGTCTTCATCGGAAAGAACATGT
GAGCAAAAGGCCAGCAAAAGGCCAGGAACCGTAAAAAGGCCGCGTTGCTGGCGTTTTTCCATAGGCTCCG
CCCCCCTGACGAGCATCACAAAAATCGACGCTCAAGTCAGAGGTGGCGAAACCCGACAGGACTATAAAGA
TACCAGGCGTTTCCCCCTGGAAGCTCCCTCGTGCGCTCTCCTGTTCCGACCCTGCCGCTTACCGGATACC
TGTCCGCCTTTCTCCCTTCGGGAAGCGTGGCGCTTTCTCATAGCTCACGCTGTAGGTATCTCAGTTCGGT
GTAGGTCGTTCGCTCCAAGCTGGGCTGTGTGCACGAACCCCCCGTTCAGCCCGACCGCTGCGCCTTATCC
GGTAACTATCGTCTTGAGTCCAACCCGGTAAGACACGACTTATCGCCACTGGCAGCAGCCACTGGTAACA
GGATTAGCAGAGCGAGGTATGTAGGCGGTGCTACAGAGTTCTTGAAGTGGTGGCCTAACTACGGCTACAC
TAGAAGAACAGTATTTGGTATCTGCGCTCTGCTGAAGCCAGTTACCTTCGGAAAAAGAGTTGGTAGCTCT
TGATCCGGCAAACAAACCACCGCTGGTAGCGGTGGTTTTTTTGTTTGCAAGCAGCAGATTACGCGCAGAA
AAAAAGGATCTCAAGAAGATCCTTTGATCTTTTCTACGGGGTCTGACGCTCAGTGGAACGAAAACTCACG
TTAAGGGATTTTGGTCATGAGATTATCAAAAAGGATCTTCACCTAGATCCTTTTAAATTAAAAATGAAGT
TTTAAATCAATCTAAAGTATATATGAGTAAACTTGGTCTGACAGTTACCAATGCTTAATCAGTGAGGCAC
CTATCTCAGCGATCTGTCTATTTCGTTCATCCATAGTTGCCTGACTCCCCGTCGTGTAGATAACTACGAT
ACGGGAGGGCTTACCATCTGGCCCCAGTGCTGCAATGATACCGCGAGACCCACGCTCACCGGCTCCAGAT
TTATCAGCAATAAACCAGCCAGCCGGAAGGGCCGAGCGCAGAAGTGGTCCTGCAACTTTATCCGCCTCCA
TCCAGTCTATTAATTGTTGCCGGGAAGCTAGAGTAAGTAGTTCGCCAGTTAATAGTTTGCGCAACGTTGT
TGCCATTGCTACAGGCATCGTGGTGTCACGCTCGTCGTTTGGTATGGCTTCATTCAGCTCCGGTTCCCAA
CGATCAAGGCGAGTTACATGATCCCCCATGTTGTGCAAAAAAGCGGTTAGCTCCTTCGGTCCTCCGATCG
TTGTCAGAAGTAAGTTGGCCGCAGTGTTATCACTCATGGTTATGGCAGCACTGCATAATTCTCTTACTGT
CATGCCATCCGTAAGATGCTTTTCTGTGACTGGTGAGTACTCAACCAAGTCATTCTGAGAATAGTGTATG
CGGCGACCGAGTTGCTCTTGCCCGGCGTCAATACGGGATAATACCGCGCCACATAGCAGAACTTTAAAAG
TGCTCATCATTGGAAAACGTTCTTCGGGGCGAAAACTCTCAAGGATCTTACCGCTGTTGAGATCCAGTTC
GATGTAACCCACTCGTGCACCCAACTGATCTTCAGCATCTTTTACTTTCACCAGCGTTTCTGGGTGAGCA
AAAACAGGAAGGCAAAATGCCGCAAAAAAGGGAATAAGGGCGACACGGAAATGTTGAATACTCATACTCT
TCCTTTTTCAATATTATTGAAGCATTTATCAGGGTTATTGTCTCATGAGCGGATACATATTTGAATGTAT
TTAGAAAAATAAACAAAT
Features (pLannotate 1.2.2; 7 found; start..end, strand, type, name):
     52..68      +  promoter       T7 promoter (fragment): promoter for bacteriophage T7 RNA polymerase
    140..156     +  CDS            HSF1 (fragment): C-terminal activation domain from the human heat shock transcription factor HSF1
   3429..3445    +  polyA_signal   hGH poly(A) signal (fragment): human growth hormone polyadenylation signal
   3636..3701    +  CDS            3xFLAG: three tandem FLAG® epitope tags, followed by an enterokinase cleavage site
   4116..4704    -  rep_origin     ori: high-copy-number ColE1/pMB1/pBR322/pUC origin of replication
   4875..5735    -  CDS            AmpR: β-lactamase; bla; confers resistance to ampicillin, carbenicillin, and related antibiotics
   5736..12      -  promoter       AmpR promoter (across the origin): bla
