[The description below was written by a language model from this plasmid's Addgene catalogue record and pLannotate feature annotations shown in this document.]
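Description:
pT7-ZoAl-RTD-3xF-ORF is an in vitro transcription template built on the small high-copy pUC57min backbone. It is propagated in E. coli using the ColE1/pUC-type origin and selected with ampicillin through the β-lactamase gene and its native promoter. The plasmid is not meant to express protein directly in cells. Instead it serves as a DNA template from which bacteriophage T7 RNA polymerase synthesizes mRNA, starting at the T7 promoter annotated near the beginning of the sequence.

The insert encodes the open reading frame of the R2 retroelement from the white-throated sparrow, Zonotrichia albicollis ("ZoAl"), with a 3xFLAG epitope fused to the C terminus for detection or immunopurification of the translated protein. The ORF carries a DD644/645→AA substitution. The construct's "RT-dead" designation indicates that this change abolishes reverse transcriptase activity, consistent with loss of the paired catalytic aspartates typical of reverse transcriptase active sites. The feature table does not annotate the R2 ORF itself, but the position of the 3xFLAG tag well downstream of the T7 promoter is consistent with a long coding region lying between them. The very short annotated fragments labelled HSF1 and hGH poly(A) signal fall within this region and are most likely chance matches rather than functional elements. The record does not describe any untranslated regions or an encoded poly(A) tract.

The transcribed mRNA is intended for transfection in PRINT, an approach that uses retroelement proteins to insert transgenes into human safe-harbor loci. A catalytically inactive version would plausibly serve as a negative control showing that insertion depends on reverse transcription, though the record does not state this explicitly.
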