Addgene plasmid #238486: pT7-ZoAl-RTD-3xF-ORF
Purpose: For production of C-term flag-tagged ZoAl RT-dead ORF mRNA for mRNA transfection in PRINT
Depositing lab: Kathleen Collins. Depositing organization: University of California, Berkeley. Publication: Harnessing eukaryotic retroelement proteins for transgene insertion into human safe-harbor loci. Zhang X, Van Treeck B, Horton CA, McIntyre JJR, Palm SM, Shumate JL, Collins K. Nat Biotechnol. 2024 Feb 20. doi: 10.1038/s41587-024-02137-y. PubMed 38379101.
Backbone
  Vector backbone: pUC57min
  Vector type: IVT template
Growth in bacteria
  Bacterial resistance: Ampicillin, 100 μg/mL
  Growth temperature: 37°C
  Growth strain: DH5alpha
  Copy number: High Copy
Gene/Insert
  Gene/Insert name: R2 retroelement mRNA
  Species: Zonotrichia albicollis
  Mutation: DD644/645->AA
  Tag / fusion protein: 3x-Flag (C terminal on insert)
  Cloning method: Gibson Cloning
  Sequencing primers: 5′ CAGGGTTATTGTCTCATGAGCGGATAC
Terms and licenses: Academic/Nonprofit Terms; Industry Terms: Not Available to Industry
How to cite: pT7-ZoAl-RTD-3xF-ORF was a gift from Kathleen Collins (Addgene plasmid # 238486 ; http://n2t.net/addgene:238486 ; RRID:Addgene_238486)
